Addgene plasmid #171429: pcDNA3.1(+)-FKBP-(GGS)X6-HaloTag C261
Purpose: Expression of FKBP-(GGS)X6-HaloTagM C261 in mammalian cells
Depositing lab: Yujie Sun. Depositing organization: Peking University. Publication: TagBiFC technique allows long-term single-molecule tracking of protein-protein interactions in living cells. Shao S, Zhang H, Zeng Y, Li Y, Sun C, Sun Y. Commun Biol. 2021 Mar 19;4(1):378. doi: 10.1038/s42003-021-01896-7. PubMed 33742089.
Backbone
  Vector backbone: pcDNA3.1(+)
  Vector type: Mammalian Expression
Growth in bacteria
  Bacterial resistance: Ampicillin, 100 μg/mL
  Growth temperature: 37°C
  Growth strain: DH5alpha
  Copy number: High Copy
Gene/Insert
  Gene/Insert name: FKBP-(GGS)X6-HaloTag C261
  Species: Synthetic
  Cloning method: Restriction Enzyme; 5′ cloning site Unknown (unknown if destroyed); 3′ cloning site Unknown (unknown if destroyed)
Terms and licenses: Academic/Nonprofit Terms; Industry Terms: Not Available to Industry
How to cite: pcDNA3.1(+)-FKBP-(GGS)X6-HaloTag C261 was a gift from Yujie Sun (Addgene plasmid # 171429 ; http://n2t.net/addgene:171429 ; RRID:Addgene_171429)
