[The description below was written by a language model from this plasmid's Addgene catalogue record and pLannotate feature annotations shown in this document.]
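Description:
pcDNA3.1(+)-FKBP-(GGS)X6-HaloTag C261 is a mammalian expression plasmid built on the pcDNA3.1(+) backbone. It is maintained in E. coli through a high-copy ColE1/pUC-type origin and selected with ampicillin via the β-lactamase gene and its own promoter. An f1 origin is also present, which allows single-stranded DNA production. For selection in mammalian cells the backbone carries a neomycin/kanamycin phosphotransferase gene driven by the SV40 enhancer/early promoter and terminated by the SV40 polyadenylation signal. Several small annotated fragments (bom, lacI, ble, a short HIV-1 LTR match, lac promoter/operator) appear to be backbone remnants or incidental matches rather than functional parts of the design.

The payload is a synthetic fusion transcribed from the CMV immediate-early enhancer and promoter and terminated by the bovine growth hormone poly(A) signal. A T7 promoter upstream of the insert permits in vitro transcription or serves as a sequencing primer site. The open reading frame begins with human FKBP12 (FKBP1A), followed by a gap in the annotation consistent with the six-repeat Gly-Gly-Ser flexible linker named in the record. It ends with a short segment of about 100 nucleotides matching the haloalkane dehalogenase DhaA, the enzyme from which HaloTag was engineered. This short length fits the "C261" designation as a small C-terminal HaloTag fragment rather than the full tag, although the record does not define the split point explicitly. The associated publication describes TagBiFC, a bimolecular complementation method for long-term single-molecule tracking of protein-protein interactions in living cells. In that context, this construct presumably supplies one half of a split HaloTag attached to FKBP. Reconstitution would then depend on FKBP associating with a binding partner that carries the complementary fragment. That partner is not described in the record.
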