Features (pLannotate 1.2.2; 21 found; start..end, strand, type, name):
     28..80      -  misc_feature   bom (fragment): basis of mobility region from pBR322
    235..614     +  enhancer       CMV enhancer: human cytomegalovirus immediate early enhancer
    615..818     +  promoter       CMV promoter: human cytomegalovirus (CMV) immediate early promoter
    814..847     +  LTR            5' LTR (truncated) (fragment): truncated 5' long terminal repeat (LTR) from HIV-1
    863..881     +  promoter       T7 promoter: promoter for bacteriophage T7 RNA polymerase
    917..1240    +  CDS            FKBP1A: FKB1A_HUMAN - Also known as FKBP1, FKBP12. Experimental evidence at protein level: Swiss-Prot protein existence level 1. Keeps in an inactive conformation TGFBR1, the TGF-beta type I serine/threonine kinase receptor, preventing TGF-beta receptor activation in absence of ligand. Recruits SMAD7 to ACVR1B which prevents the association of SMAD2 and SMAD3 with the activin receptor complex, thereby blocking the activin signal. May modulate the RYR1 calcium channel activity. PPIases accelerate the folding of proteins. It catalyzes the cis-trans isomerization of proline imidic peptide bonds in oligop
   1307..1405    +  CDS            dhaA (fragment): DHAA_PSEPV - Experimental evidence at protein level: Swiss-Prot protein existence level 1. Catalyzes hydrolytic cleavage of carbon-halogen bonds in halogenated aliphatic compounds, leading to the formation of the corresponding primary alcohols, halide ions and protons. Has a broad substrate specificity, as it is able to dehalogenate mono- and di- chlorinated and brominated alkanes (up to at least C10), and the two isomers of 1,3-dichloropropene to 3-chloroallyl alcohol; the highest activity was found with 1,2-dibromoethane, while no activity was observed with the analog 1,2-dichloroethane. Fro
   1458..1682    +  polyA_signal   bGH poly(A) signal: bovine growth hormone polyadenylation signal
   1686..1707    +  promoter       SV40 promoter (fragment): SV40 enhancer and early promoter
   1728..2156    +  rep_origin     f1 ori (sequence partly withheld): f1 bacteriophage origin of replication; arrow indicates direction of (+) strand synthesis
   2170..2499    +  promoter       SV40 promoter: SV40 enhancer and early promoter
   2566..3357    +  CDS            neo: KKA2_KLEPN - Also known as kan, nptII. Experimental evidence at protein level: Swiss-Prot protein existence level 1. Resistance to kanamycin, neomycin, paromomycin, ribostamycin, butirosin and gentamicin B. From Klebsiella pneumoniae.
   3381..3539    +  CDS            ble (fragment): BLE_KLEPN - Experimental evidence at protein level: Swiss-Prot protein existence level 1. Binding protein with a strong affinity to the bleomycin family of antibiotics. Binds to CL990; an antimitotic-antibiotic compound. From Klebsiella pneumoniae.
   3534..3655    +  polyA_signal   SV40 poly(A) signal: SV40 polyadenylation signal
   3728..3744    -  protein_bind   lac operator: The lac repressor binds to the lac operator to inhibit transcription in E. coli. This inhibition can be relieved by adding lactose or isopropyl-β-D-thiogalactopyranoside (IPTG). lac repressor encoded by lacI
   3752..3782    -  promoter       lac promoter: promoter for the E. coli lac operon
   3797..3818    -  protein_bind   CAP binding site: CAP binding activates transcription in the presence of cAMP. E. coli catabolite activator protein
   3831..3923    -  CDS            lacI (fragment): lac repressor; lacI; The lac repressor binds to the lac operator to inhibit transcription in E. coli. This inhibition can be relieved by adding lactose or isopropyl-β-D-thiogalactopyranoside (IPTG).
   4106..4694    -  rep_origin     ori: high-copy-number ColE1/pMB1/pBR322/pUC origin of replication
   4865..5725    -  CDS            AmpR: β-lactamase; bla; confers resistance to ampicillin, carbenicillin, and related antibiotics
   5726..5830    -  promoter       AmpR promoter: bla
>Addgene plasmid #171429 | pcDNA3.1(+)-FKBP-(GGS)X6-HaloTag C261 | addgene full sequence | sequence record 338243 | Addgene NGS Result
GACGGATCGGGAGATCTCCCGATCCCCTATGGTGCACTCTCAGTACAATCTGCTCTGATGCCGCATAGTT
AAGCCAGTATCTGCTCCCTGCTTGTGTGTTGGAGGTCGCTGAGTAGTGCGCGAGCAAAATTTAAGCTACA
ACAAGGCAAGGCTTGACCGACAATTGCATGAAGAATCTGCTTAGGGTTAGGCGTTTTGCGCTGCTTCGCG
ATGTACGGGCCAGATATACGCGTTGACATTGATTATTGACTAGTTATTAATAGTAATCAATTACGGGGTC
ATTAGTTCATAGCCCATATATGGAGTTCCGCGTTACATAACTTACGGTAAATGGCCCGCCTGGCTGACCG
CCCAACGACCCCCGCCCATTGACGTCAATAATGACGTATGTTCCCATAGTAACGCCAATAGGGACTTTCC
ATTGACGTCAATGGGTGGAGTATTTACGGTAAACTGCCCACTTGGCAGTACATCAAGTGTATCATATGCC
AAGTACGCCCCCTATTGACGTCAATGACGGTAAATGGCCCGCCTGGCATTATGCCCAGTACATGACCTTA
TGGGACTTTCCTACTTGGCAGTACATCTACGTATTAGTCATCGCTATTACCATGGTGATGCGGTTTTGGC
AGTACATCAATGGGCGTGGATAGCGGTTTGACTCACGGGGATTTCCAAGTCTCCACCCCATTGACGTCAA
TGGGAGTTTGTTTTGGCACCAAAATCAACGGGACTTTCCAAAATGTCGTAACAACTCCGCCCCATTGACG
CAAATGGGCGGTAGGCGTGTACGGTGGGAGGTCTATATAAGCAGAGCTCTCTGGCTAACTAGAGAACCCA
CTGCTTACTGGCTTATCGAAATTAATACGACTCACTATAGGGAGACCCAAGCTGGCTAGCGTTTAAACTT
AAGCTTATGGGAGTGCAGGTGGAAACCATCTCCCCAGGAGACGGGCGCACCTTCCCCAAGCGCGGCCAGA
CCTGCGTGGTGCACTACACCGGGATGCTTGAAGATGGAAAGAAATTTGATTCCTCCCGGGACAGAAACAA
GCCCTTTAAGTTTATGCTAGGCAAGCAGGAGGTGATCCGAGGCTGGGAAGAAGGGGTTGCCCAGATGAGT
GTGGGTCAGAGAGCCAAACTGACTATATCTCCAGATTATGCCTATGGTGCCACTGGGCACCCAGGCATCA
TCCCACCACATGCCACTCTCGTCTTCGATGTGGAGCTTCTAAAACTGGAAGGATCCGGCGGTTCTGGAGG
CTCCGGCGGTTCAGGGGGATCGGGCGGCTCAGGCGGCTCTGAATTCAATTGCAAGGCCGTGGACATCGGT
CCGGGTCTGAATCTGCTGCAAGAGGACAACCCGGATCTGATCGGTAGTGAGATCGCCCGCTGGCTGAGTA
CACTGGAGATTAGCGGCTAATCTAGAGGGCCCGTTTAAACCCGCTGATCAGCCTCGACTGTGCCTTCTAG
TTGCCAGCCATCTGTTGTTTGCCCCTCCCCCGTGCCTTCCTTGACCCTGGAAGGTGCCACTCCCACTGTC
CTTTCCTAATAAAATGAGGAAATTGCATCGCATTGTCTGAGTAGGTGTCATTCTATTCTGGGGGGTGGGG
TGGGGCAGGACAGCAAGGGGGAGGATTGGGAAGACAATAGCAGGCATGCTGGGGATGCGGTGGGCTCTAT
GGCTTCTGAGGCGGAAAGAACCAGCTGGGGCTCTAGGGGGTATCCCC
[124 nt withheld, positions 1728-1851]
C
[91 nt withheld, positions 1853-1943]
A
[49 nt withheld, positions 1945-1993]
CCTTTGACGTTGGAGTCCACGTTCTTT
[37 nt withheld, positions 2021-2057]
ACCCTATCTCGGTCTATTCTTTTGATTTATAAGGGATTTTGCCGATTTCGGCCTATTGGTTAAAAAATGA
GCTGATTTAACAAAAATTTAACGCGAATTAATTCTGTGGAATGTGTGTCAGTTAGGGTGTGGAAAGTCCC
CAGGCTCCCCAGCAGGCAGAAGTATGCAAAGCATGCATCTCAATTAGTCAGCAACCAGGTGTGGAAAGTC
CCCAGGCTCCCCAGCAGGCAGAAGTATGCAAAGCATGCATCTCAATTAGTCAGCAACCATAGTCCCGCCC
CTAACTCCGCCCATCCCGCCCCTAACTCCGCCCAGTTCCGCCCATTCTCCGCCCCATGGCTGACTAATTT
TTTTTATTTATGCAGAGGCCGAGGCCGCCTCTGCCTCTGAGCTATTCCAGAAGTAGTGAGGAGGCTTTTT
TGGAGGCCTAGGCTTTTGCAAAAAGCTCCCGGGAGCTTGTATATCCATTTTCGGATCTGATCAAGAGACA
GGATGAGGATCGTTTCGCATGATTGAACAAGATGGATTGCACGCAGGTTCTCCGGCCGCTTGGGTGGAGA
GGCTATTCGGCTATGACTGGGCACAACAGACAATCGGCTGCTCTGATGCCGCCGTGTTCCGGCTGTCAGC
GCAGGGGCGCCCGGTTCTTTTTGTCAAGACCGACCTGTCCGGTGCCCTGAATGAACTGCAGGACGAGGCA
GCGCGGCTATCGTGGCTGGCCACGACGGGCGTTCCTTGCGCAGCTGTGCTCGACGTTGTCACTGAAGCGG
GAAGGGACTGGCTGCTATTGGGCGAAGTGCCGGGGCAGGATCTCCTGTCATCTCACCTTGCTCCTGCCGA
GAAAGTATCCATCATGGCTGATGCAATGCGGCGGCTGCATACGCTTGATCCGGCTACCTGCCCATTCGAC
CACCAAGCGAAACATCGCATCGAGCGAGCACGTACTCGGATGGAAGCCGGTCTTGTCGATCAGGATGATC
TGGACGAAGAGCATCAGGGGCTCGCGCCAGCCGAACTGTTCGCCAGGCTCAAGGCGCGCATGCCCGACGG
CGAGGATCTCGTCGTGACCCATGGCGATGCCTGCTTGCCGAATATCATGGTGGAAAATGGCCGCTTTTCT
GGATTCATCGACTGTGGCCGGCTGGGTGTGGCGGACCGCTATCAGGACATAGCGTTGGCTACCCGTGATA
TTGCTGAAGAGCTTGGCGGCGAATGGGCTGACCGCTTCCTCGTGCTTTACGGTATCGCCGCTCCCGATTC
GCAGCGCATCGCCTTCTATCGCCTTCTTGACGAGTTCTTCTGAGCGGGACTCTGGGGTTCGAAATGACCG
ACCAAGCGACGCCCAACCTGCCATCACGAGATTTCGATTCCACCGCCGCCTTCTATGAAAGGTTGGGCTT
CGGAATCGTTTTCCGGGACGCCGGCTGGATGATCCTCCAGCGCGGGGATCTCATGCTGGAGTTCTTCGCC
CACCCCAACTTGTTTATTGCAGCTTATAATGGTTACAAATAAAGCAATAGCATCACAAATTTCACAAATA
AAGCATTTTTTTCACTGCATTCTAGTTGTGGTTTGTCCAAACTCATCAATGTATCTTATCATGTCTGTAT
ACCGTCGACCTCTAGCTAGAGCTTGGCGTAATCATGGTCATAGCTGTTTCCTGTGTGAAATTGTTATCCG
CTCACAATTCCACACAACATACGAGCCGGAAGCATAAAGTGTAAAGCCTGGGGTGCCTAATGAGTGAGCT
AACTCACATTAATTGCGTTGCGCTCACTGCCCGCTTTCCAGTCGGGAAACCTGTCGTGCCAGCTGCATTA
ATGAATCGGCCAACGCGCGGGGAGAGGCGGTTTGCGTATTGGGCGCTCTTCCGCTTCCTCGCTCACTGAC
TCGCTGCGCTCGGTCGTTCGGCTGCGGCGAGCGGTATCAGCTCACTCAAAGGCGGTAATACGGTTATCCA
CAGAATCAGGGGATAACGCAGGAAAGAACATGTGAGCAAAAGGCCAGCAAAAGGCCAGGAACCGTAAAAA
GGCCGCGTTGCTGGCGTTTTTCCATAGGCTCCGCCCCCCTGACGAGCATCACAAAAATCGACGCTCAAGT
CAGAGGTGGCGAAACCCGACAGGACTATAAAGATACCAGGCGTTTCCCCCTGGAAGCTCCCTCGTGCGCT
CTCCTGTTCCGACCCTGCCGCTTACCGGATACCTGTCCGCCTTTCTCCCTTCGGGAAGCGTGGCGCTTTC
TCATAGCTCACGCTGTAGGTATCTCAGTTCGGTGTAGGTCGTTCGCTCCAAGCTGGGCTGTGTGCACGAA
CCCCCCGTTCAGCCCGACCGCTGCGCCTTATCCGGTAACTATCGTCTTGAGTCCAACCCGGTAAGACACG
ACTTATCGCCACTGGCAGCAGCCACTGGTAACAGGATTAGCAGAGCGAGGTATGTAGGCGGTGCTACAGA
GTTCTTGAAGTGGTGGCCTAACTACGGCTACACTAGAAGAACAGTATTTGGTATCTGCGCTCTGCTGAAG
CCAGTTACCTTCGGAAAAAGAGTTGGTAGCTCTTGATCCGGCAAACAAACCACCGCTGGTAGCGGTGGTT
TTTTTGTTTGCAAGCAGCAGATTACGCGCAGAAAAAAAGGATCTCAAGAAGATCCTTTGATCTTTTCTAC
GGGGTCTGACGCTCAGTGGAACGAAAACTCACGTTAAGGGATTTTGGTCATGAGATTATCAAAAAGGATC
TTCACCTAGATCCTTTTAAATTAAAAATGAAGTTTTAAATCAATCTAAAGTATATATGAGTAAACTTGGT
CTGACAGTTACCAATGCTTAATCAGTGAGGCACCTATCTCAGCGATCTGTCTATTTCGTTCATCCATAGT
TGCCTGACTCCCCGTCGTGTAGATAACTACGATACGGGAGGGCTTACCATCTGGCCCCAGTGCTGCAATG
ATACCGCGAGACCCACGCTCACCGGCTCCAGATTTATCAGCAATAAACCAGCCAGCCGGAAGGGCCGAGC
GCAGAAGTGGTCCTGCAACTTTATCCGCCTCCATCCAGTCTATTAATTGTTGCCGGGAAGCTAGAGTAAG
TAGTTCGCCAGTTAATAGTTTGCGCAACGTTGTTGCCATTGCTACAGGCATCGTGGTGTCACGCTCGTCG
TTTGGTATGGCTTCATTCAGCTCCGGTTCCCAACGATCAAGGCGAGTTACATGATCCCCCATGTTGTGCA
AAAAAGCGGTTAGCTCCTTCGGTCCTCCGATCGTTGTCAGAAGTAAGTTGGCCGCAGTGTTATCACTCAT
GGTTATGGCAGCACTGCATAATTCTCTTACTGTCATGCCATCCGTAAGATGCTTTTCTGTGACTGGTGAG
TACTCAACCAAGTCATTCTGAGAATAGTGTATGCGGCGACCGAGTTGCTCTTGCCCGGCGTCAATACGGG
ATAATACCGCGCCACATAGCAGAACTTTAAAAGTGCTCATCATTGGAAAACGTTCTTCGGGGCGAAAACT
CTCAAGGATCTTACCGCTGTTGAGATCCAGTTCGATGTAACCCACTCGTGCACCCAACTGATCTTCAGCA
TCTTTTACTTTCACCAGCGTTTCTGGGTGAGCAAAAACAGGAAGGCAAAATGCCGCAAAAAAGGGAATAA
GGGCGACACGGAAATGTTGAATACTCATACTCTTCCTTTTTCAATATTATTGAAGCATTTATCAGGGTTA
TTGTCTCATGAGCGGATACATATTTGAATGTATTTAGAAAAATAAACAAATAGGGGTTCCGCGCACATTT
CCCCGAAAAGTGCCACCTGACGTC
